>Addgene plasmid #100035 | pMT3-RhoGC D380E | addgene full sequence | sequence record 192913 | Addgene NGS Result
AATTTCGAGCGGTGTTCCGCGGTCCTCCTCGTATAGAAACTCGGACCACTCTGAGACGAAGGCTCGCGTC
CAGGCCAGCACGAAGGAGGCTAAGTGGGAGGGGTAGCGGTCGTTGTCCACTAGGGGGTCCACTCGCTCCA
GGGTGTGAAGACACATGTCGCCCTCTTCGGCATCAAGGAAGGTGATTGGTTTATAGGTGTAGGCCACGTG
ACCGGGTGTTCCTGAAGGGGGGCTATAAAAGGGGGTGGGGGCGCGTTCGTCCTCACTCTCTTCCGCATCG
CTGTCTGCGAGGGCCAGCTGTTGGGCTCGCGGTTGAGGACAAACTCTTCGCGGTCTTTCCAGTACTCTTG
GATCGGAAACCCGTCGGCCTCCGAACGGTACTCCGCCACCGAGGGACCTGAGCGAGTCCGCATCGACCGG
ATCGGAAAACCTCTCGACTGTTGGGGTGAGTACTCCCTCTCAAAAGCGGGCATGACTTCTGCGCTAAGAT
TGTCAGTTTCCAAAAACGAGGAGGATTTGATATTCACCTGGCCCGCGGTGATGCCTTTGAGGGTGGCCGC
GTCCATCTGGTCAGAAAAGACAATCTTTTTGTTGTCAAGCTTGAGGTGTGGCAGGCTTGAGATCTGGCCA
TACACTTGAGTGACAATGACATCCACTTTGCCTTTCTCTCCACAGGTGTCCACTCCCAGGTCCAACTGCA
AGAATTCCACCATGGCCAAAGACAAAGACAATAATCTGCGCGGCGCCTGCAGTAGCTGCAACTGTCCGGA
ATATTGCTTTAGCCCGACCAGTACCCTGTGCGACGATTGTAAGTGCAGCGTGACCAAACATCCGATTGTT
GAGCAGCCGCTGAGTCGCAATGGTAGCTTTCGCAGTAGTGGTGCAAGCCTGCTGCCGAGCCCGAGCAGTC
CGAATGTGAAAATTACCAGCACCGTGGGTCTGCGCAGTCGCAAGAGCGAGAGCCAGGCCAATGTGCGCGG
CAGCATGATTAGCAACAGCAATAGCGGCAGCCGTAGTAACAACAGTGGTGGCGCCGGTGGTGGTAGTGGC
GGTAGCAGTAGCAGCAAAGGCGGCAGCGCATTAGCAAATTATCAGAGCGCAATGAGCGAACTGTGGAGCT
GGAACATGATGCTGAGCACCCCGAGTCTGAAGTTTCTGACCGTTCAGTTTACCACCTGGATTGTTCTGAC
CACCGTTGGCGCCATCTACACCCTGTTCTTCCATGAGCGTCAGGCCTACAACCGTGGCTGGGCCGATATT
TGGTACGGCTATGGCGCCTTTGGCTTCGGCCTGGGCCTGAGTTTTGCCTATATGGGCTTTACCGGCGCAC
GCAACCCTGAAAAGAAGGCCCTGAGCTTATGCCTGCTGGGTGTTAATTTCATTAGCTTTATGAGTTATAT
CATTATCATGTTACGCCTGACCCCGACCATCGAAGGTACTATGGCCAATCCGGTGGAACCGGCACGCTAT
CTGGAATGGATCGCCACCTGCCCGGTGCTGATTCTGCTGATTAGTGAGATCACCCAGTATCCGCACGACC
CGTATAAAGTGATCGTGAACGATTACGCACTGTGCCTGGCAGGTTTCGTGGGTGCAATCAGCGCACAGCA
GCCGTGGGGCGATCTGGCCCATTTTGTGAGCTGCCTGTGCTTCAGCTACGTGGTGTATAGCCTGTGGAGT
TGCTTTACAGGTGCCATCGATGGCGAAACCCAGTGCAATGTGGAAAAAAGCGGCCTGCGCTGGATTCGTT
TTAGCACCATCACCACCTGGAGCCTGTTTCCTATCACCTGGTTCAGCTACACCAGTGGTCTGATTAGTTT
TACCGTGGCAGAGGCAGGCTTCAGCATGATTGAGATTGGCGCCAAAGTGTTTCTGACACTGGTGCTGGTG
AATAGCACCGTGGAGCAAGCCCAGAATCAAAAGGTGGACGCCATTACCGCCATTGCCGAGGAGCTGGAGA
ATCAGATTAATAACTGTGATGCAATCCTGCAAAAAATGATGCCGGAAGGCGTGTTAGAGCAGCTGAAGAA
TGGTCAGGCCACCGAAGCCAAAGAATACGAAAGCGTTACCGTGTTCTTCAGTGACATCACCAACTTTACC
GTGATTAGCAGCCGTACCAGCACCAAGGATATGATGGCCACCCTGAACAAGTTATGGCTGGAGTATGATG
CAATCGCCAAGCGCTGGGGTGTGTATAAGGTGGAGACAATCGGCGACGCATATCTGGGTGTTACCGGTGC
ACCGGATGTGGTTCCGGATCATGCAGAGCGCGCCTGCAATTTTGCCGTGGACATCATTGAGATGATCAAA
AGCTTTAAGACAATTACCGGCGAAAGCATTAACATTCGTATTGGCTTAAATAGCGGCCCGGTGACCGCAG
GCGTGTTAGGTGATCTGAACCCGCATTGGTGCCTGGTTGGTGACACCGTTAATACCGCCAGTCGTATGGA
GAGCACCAGTAAAGCCGGCCACATTCATATTAGTGAGAGCACCTATCATTTTATTAAAAGCAAATTCGTG
ACCCAGCCGCTGGACGTGATGGAAGTGAAGGGCAAAGGCAAGATGCAGACATACTGGGTTCTGGGTCGCA
AAATGCATGGCAGCGGCAGCACAGAGACCAGCCAAGTGGCGCCTGCCTAAGCGGCCGCAAATTCCGGGGG
GGGGGGGGGGGACAGCTCAGGGCTGCGATTTCGCGCCAAACTTGACGGCAATCCTAGCGTGAAGGCTGGT
AGGATTTTATCCCCGCTGCCATCATGGTTCGACCATTGAACTGCATCGTCGCCGTGTCCCAAAATATGGG
GATTGGCAAGAACGGAGACCTACCCTGGCCTCCGCTCAGGAACGAGTTCAAGTACTTCCAAAGAATGACC
ACAACCTCTTCAGTGGAAGGTAAACAGAATCTGGTGATTATGGGTAGGAAAACCTGGTTCTCCATTCCTG
AGAAGAATCGACCTTTAAAGGACAGAATTAATATAGTTCTCAGTAGAGAACTCAAAGAACCACCACGAGG
AGCTCATTTTCTTGCCAAAAGTTTGGATGATGCCTTAAGACTTATTGAACAACCGGAATTGGCAAGTAAA
GTAGACATGGTTTGGATAGTCGGAGGCAGTTCTGTTTACCAGGAAGCCATGAATCAACCAGGCCACCTCA
GACTCTTTGTGACAAGGATCATGCAGGAATTTGAAAGTGACACGTTTTTCCCAGAAATTGATTTGGGGAA
ATATAAACTTCTCCCAGAATACCCAGGCGTCCTCTCTGAGGTCCAGGAGGAAAAAGGCATCAAGTATAAG
TTTGAAGTCTACGAGAAGAAAGACTAACAGGAAGATGCTTTCAAGTTCTCTGCTCCCCTCCTAAAGCTAT
GCATTTTTATAAGACCATGGGACTTTTGCTGGCTTTAGATCATAATCAGCCATACCACATTTGTAGAGGT
TTTACTTGCTTTAAAAAACCTCCCACACCTCCCCCTGAACCTGAAACATAAAATGAATGCAATTGTTGTT
GTTAACTTGTTTATTGCAGCTTATAATGGTTACAAATAAAGCAATAGCATCACAAATTTCACAAATAAAG
CATTTTTTTCACTGCATTCTAGTTGTGGTTTGTCCAAACTCATCAATGTATCTTATCATGTCTGGATCCC
CGGCCAACGGTCTGGTGACCCGGCTGCGAGAGCTCGGTGTACCTGAGACGCGAGTAAGCCCTTGAGTCAA
AGACGTAGTCGTTGCAAGTCCGCACCAGGTACTGATATCCCACCAAAAAGTGCGGCGGCGGCTGGCGGTA
GAGGGGCCAGCGTAGGGTGGCCGGGGCTCCGGGGGCGAGGTCTTCCAACATAAGGCGATGATATCCGTAG
ATGTACCTGGACATCCAGGTGATGCCGGCGGCGGTGGTGGAGGCGCGCGGAAAGTCGCGGACGCGGTTCC
AGATGTTGCGCAGCGGCAAAAAGTGCTCCATGGTCGGGACGCTCTGGCCGGTGAGGCGTGCGCAGTCGTT
GACGCTCTAGACCGTGCAAAAGGAGAGCCTGTAAGCGGGCACTCTTCCGTGGTCTGGTGGATAAATTCGC
AAGGGTATCATGGCGGACGACCGGGGTTCGAACCCCGGATCCGGCCGTCCGCCGTGATCCATGCGGTTAC
CGCCCGCGTGTCGAACCCAGGTGTGCGACGTCAGACAACGGGGGAGCGCTCCTTTTGGCTTCCTTCCAGG
CGCGGCGGCTGCTGCGCTAGCTTTTTTGGCGAGCTCGAATTAATTCTGCATTAATGAATCGGCCAACGCG
CGGGGAGAGGCGGTTTGCGTATTGGGCGCTCTTCCGCTTCCTCGCTCACTGACTCGCTGCGCTCGGTCGT
TCGGCTGCGGCGAGCGGTATCAGCTCACTCAAAGGCGGTAATACGGTTATCCACAGAATCAGGGGATAAC
GCAGGAAAGAACATGTGAGCAAAAGGCCAGCAAAAGGCCAGGAACCGTAAAAAGGCCGCGTTGCTGGCGT
TTTTCCATAGGCTCCGCCCCCCTGACGAGCATCACAAAAATCGACGCTCAAGTCAGAGGTGGCGAAACCC
GACAGGACTATAAAGATACCAGGCGTTTCCCCCTGGAAGCTCCCTCGTGCGCTCTCCTGTTCCGACCCTG
CCGCTTACCGGATACCTGTCCGCCTTTCTCCCTTCGGGAAGCGTGGCGCTTTCTCATAGCTCACGCTGTA
GGTATCTCAGTTCGGTGTAGGTCGTTCGCTCCAAGCTGGGCTGTGTGCACGAACCCCCCGTTCAGCCCGA
CCGCTGCGCCTTATCCGGTAACTATCGTCTTGAGTCCAACCCGGTAAGACACGACTTATCGCCACTGGCA
GCAGCCACTGGTAACAGGATTAGCAGAGCGAGGTATGTAGGCGGTGCTACAGAGTTCTTGAAGTGGTGGC
CTAACTACGGCTACACTAGAAGAACAGTATTTGGTATCTGCGCTCTGCTGAAGCCAGTTACCTTCGGAAA
AAGAGTTGGTAGCTCTTGATCCGGCAAACAAACCACCGCTGGTAGCGGTGGTTTTTTTGTTTGCAAGCAG
CAGATTACGCGCAGAAAAAAAGGATCTCAAGAAGATCCTTTGATCTTTTCTACGGGGTCTGACGCTCAGT
GGAACGAAAACTCACGTTAAGGGATTTTGGTCATGAGATTATCAAAAAGGATCTTCACCTAGATCCTTTT
AAATTAAAAATGAAGTTTTAAATCAATCTAAAGTATATATGAGTAAACTTGGTCTGACAGTTACCAATGC
TTAATCAGTGAGGCACCTATCTCAGCGATCTGTCTATTTCGTTCATCCATAGTTGCCTGACTCCCCGTCG
TGTAGATAACTACGATACGGGAGGGCTTACCATCTGGCCCCAGTGCTGCAATGATACCGCGAGACCCACG
CTCACCGGCTCCAGATTTATCAGCAATAAACCAGCCAGCCGGAAGGGCCGAGCGCAGAAGTGGTCCTGCA
ACTTTATCCGCCTCCATCCAGTCTATTAATTGTTGCCGGGAAGCTAGAGTAAGTAGTTCGCCAGTTAATA
GTTTGCGCAACGTTGTTGCCATTGCTACAGGCATCGTGGTGTCACGCTCGTCGTTTGGTATGGCTTCATT
CAGCTCCGGTTCCCAACGATCAAGGCGAGTTACATGATCCCCCATGTTGTGCAAAAAAGCGGTTAGCTCC
TTCGGTCCTCCGATCGTTGTCAGAAGTAAGTTGGCCGCAGTGTTATCACTCATGGTTATGGCAGCACTGC
ATAATTCTCTTACTGTCATGCCATCCGTAAGATGCTTTTCTGTGACTGGTGAGTACTCAACCAAGTCATT
CTGAGAATAGTGTATGCGGCGACCGAGTTGCTCTTGCCCGGCGTCAATACGGGATAATACCGCGCCACAT
AGCAGAACTTTAAAAGTGCTCATCATTGGAAAACGTTCTTCGGGGCGAAAACTCTCAAGGATCTTACCGC
TGTTGAGATCCAGTTCGATGTAACCCACTCGTGCACCCAACTGATCTTCAGCATCTTTTACTTTCACCAG
CGTTTCTGGGTGAGCAAAAACAGGAAGGCAAAATGCCGCAAAAAAGGGAATAAGGGCGACACGGAAATGT
TGAATACTCATACTCTTCCTTTTTCAATATTATTGAAGCATTTATCAGGGTTATTGTCTCATGAGCGGAT
ACATATTTGAATGTATTTAGAAAAATAAACAAATAGGGGTTCCGCGCACATTTCCCCGAAAAGTGCCACC
TGACGTCTAAGAAACCATTATTATCATGACATTAACCTATAAAAATAGGCGTATCACGAGGCCCTTTCGT
CTCGCGCGTTTCGGTGATGACGGTGAAAACCTCTGACACATGCAGCTCCCGGAGACGGTCACAGCTTGTC
TGTAAGCGGATGCCGGGAGCAGACAAGCCCGTCAGGGCGCGTCAGCGGGTGTTGGCGGGTGTCGGGGCTG
GCTTAACTATGCGGCATCAGAGCAGATTGTACTGAGAGTGCACCATATGCGGTGTGAAATACCGCACAGA
TGCGTAAGGAGAAAATACCGCATCAGGCGCCATTCGCCATTCAGGCTGCGCAACTGTTGGGAAGGGCGAT
CGGTGCGGGCCTCTTCGCTATTACGCCAGCTGGCGAAAGGGGGATGTGCTGCAAGGCGATTAAGTTGGGT
AACGCCAGGGTTTTCCCAGTCACGACGTTGTAAAACGACGGCCAGTGCCAAGCTTTTTGCAAAAGCCTAG
GCCTCCAAAAAAGCCTCCTCACTACTTCTGGAATAGCTCAGAGGCCGAGGCGGCCTCGGCCTCTGCATAA
ATAAAAAAAATTAGTCAGCCATGGGGCGGAGAATGGGCGGAACTGGGCGGAGTTAGGGGCGGGATGGGCG
GAGTTAGGGGCGGGACTATGGTTGCTGACTAATTGAGATGCATGCTTTGCATACTTCTGCCTGCTGGGGA
GCCTGGGGACTTTCCACACCTGGTTGCTGACTAATTGAGATGCATGCTTTGCATACTTCTGCCTGCTGGG
GAGCCTGGGGACTTTCCACACCCTAACTGACACACATTCCACAGGATCCGGTCGCGCG
Features (pLannotate 1.2.2; 16 found; start..end, strand, type, name):
    446..675     +  intron         chimeric intron: chimera between introns from adenovirus and immunoglobulin heavy chain genes
   2655..2671    +  promoter       chicken β-actin promoter (fragment): contains a 21-bp deletion relative to the standard chicken β-actin promoter
   2754..3317    +  CDS            DHFR: mouse dihydrofolate reductase; Mus musculus Dhfr
   3398..3481    +  CDS            large T antigen (fragment): large T antigen from SV40 (simian virus 40)
   3504..3638    +  polyA_signal   SV40 poly(A) signal: SV40 polyadenylation signal
   3646..3996    -  CDS            PTP (fragment): TERM_ADE02 - Experimental evidence at protein level: Swiss-Prot protein existence level 1. Protein covalently bound to the viral DNA that acts as a primer for viral genomic replication by DNA strand displacement. Assembles on the viral origin of replication in an initiation complex with viral polymerase, DBP, host NFIA and host POU2F1/OCT1. During initiation, the polymerase covalently couples the first dCTP with Ser- 580 of pTP. The terminal protein stimulates the template activity over 20 fold compared to protein-free templates. Neo-synthesized viral genomes are linked to two preterminal prot
   4027..4183    +  ncRNA          VA: Accession: RF00102 - VA RNA
   4246..4299    -  CDS            lacI (fragment): lac repressor; lacI; The lac repressor binds to the lac operator to inhibit transcription in E. coli. This inhibition can be relieved by adding lactose or isopropyl-β-D-thiogalactopyranoside (IPTG).
   4482..5070    -  rep_origin     ori: high-copy-number ColE1/pMB1/pBR322/pUC origin of replication
   5241..6101    -  CDS            AmpR: β-lactamase; bla; confers resistance to ampicillin, carbenicillin, and related antibiotics
   6102..6206    -  promoter       AmpR promoter: bla
   6301..6336    +  CDS            rop (fragment): Rop protein, which maintains plasmids at low copy number; rop
   6438..6537    +  misc_feature   bom (fragment): basis of mobility region from pBR322
   6543..6697    -  CDS            lacZα (fragment): LacZα fragment of β-galactosidase; lacZ fragment
   6706..7035    -  promoter       SV40 promoter: SV40 enhancer and early promoter
   7056..429     -  CDS            POL (fragment) (across the origin): DPOL_ADE05 - Experimental evidence at protein level: Swiss-Prot protein existence level 1. Eukaryotic-type DNA polymerase involved in viral genomic replication. DNA synthesis is protein primed, and acts in a strand displacement replication. Assembles in complex with viral pTP, DBP, host NFIA and host POU2F1/OCT1 on viral origin of replication. The polymerase covalently transfers dCMP onto pTP, thereby initiating complementary strand synthesis. From Human adenovirus C serotype 5 (HAdV-5) (Human adenovirus 5).
