[The description below was written by a language model from this plasmid's Addgene catalogue record and pLannotate feature annotations shown in this document.]
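Description:
pMT3-RhoGC D380E is a mammalian expression plasmid built on the pMT3 backbone that carries a point mutant of RhoGC, the rhodopsin/guanylyl cyclase fusion protein from the aquatic fungus Blastocladiella emersonii. It is propagated in E. coli as a high-copy plasmid through a ColE1/pUC-type origin and is selected with ampicillin via the β-lactamase gene and its native promoter. The sequenced record is about 7.1 kb.

According to the catalogue entry, the insert sits between EcoRI and NotI sites and is transcribed from the adenovirus major late promoter. The automated annotation does not label that promoter or the RhoGC coding region. It does detect adenoviral sequence (scored as a polymerase fragment on the opposite strand) followed by a chimeric adenovirus/immunoglobulin intron, and then an unannotated stretch of roughly 2 kb where the insert presumably lies. Downstream come a mouse DHFR coding sequence, an SV40 poly(A) signal and an adenovirus VA RNA gene, which in vectors of this kind supports efficient translation of the transfected message. An SV40 enhancer/early promoter region is also present. The short hits to lacI, rop, bom, lacZα, large T antigen and a β-actin promoter look like backbone remnants rather than functional parts.

The encoded protein carries the D380E substitution, numbered relative to the wild-type reference, and a C-terminal 1D4 epitope tag, commonly used for immunoaffinity purification and detection of rhodopsins. The depositor notes an alanine inserted at the second position that does not affect function. The mutant absorbs maximally at 533 nm, and the plasmid is intended for expressing this variant for spectral tuning studies of RhoGC as an optogenetic tool.
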