Addgene plasmid #100035: pMT3-RhoGC D380E
Purpose: This plasmid is for expression of a rhodopsin/guanylyl cyclase fusion protein mutant with lambda max = 533 nm.
Depositing lab: Daniel Oprian. Depositing organization: Brandeis University. Publication: Expression, purification, and spectral tuning of RhoGC, a retinylidene/guanylyl cyclase fusion protein and optogenetics tool from the aquatic fungus Blastocladiella emersonii. Trieu MM, Devine EL, Lamarche LB, Ammerman AE, Greco JA, Birge RR, Theobald DL, Oprian DD. J Biol Chem. 2017 Jun 23;292(25):10379-10389. doi: 10.1074/jbc.M117.789636. Epub 2017 May 4. PubMed 28473465.
Backbone
  Vector backbone: pMT3
  Vector type: Mammalian Expression
Growth in bacteria
  Bacterial resistance: Ampicillin, 100 μg/mL
  Growth temperature: 37°C
  Growth strain: DH5alpha
  Copy number: High Copy
Gene/Insert
  Gene/Insert name: RhoGC D380E
  Species: B. emersonii
  Mutation: D380E
  Promoter: Adenovirus major late promoter
  Tag / fusion protein: 1D4 (TETSQVAPA) (C terminal on insert)
  Cloning method: Restriction Enzyme; 5′ cloning site EcoRI (not destroyed); 3′ cloning site NotI (not destroyed)
  Sequencing primers: 5′ TGC CTT TGA GGG TGG CCG; 3′ GCC GTC AAG TTT GGC GCG
Terms and licenses: Academic/Nonprofit Terms; Industry Terms: Not Available to Industry
Depositor comments: Alanine insertion at the second position of the RhoGC amino acid sequence does not affect function. Mutation numbering is relative to the wild type reference sequence [KF309499].
How to cite: pMT3-RhoGC D380E was a gift from Daniel Oprian (Addgene plasmid # 100035 ; http://n2t.net/addgene:100035 ; RRID:Addgene_100035)
